Addgene plasmid #170933: EF1A_Hygro_P2A_RUNX1_L71P_Barcode
Purpose: Overexpression of RUNX1 L71P mutant protein.
Depositing lab: Prashant Mali. Depositing organization: University of California, San Diego (UCSD). Publication: Interface-guided phenotyping of coding variants in the transcription factor RUNX1. Ozturk K, Panwala R, Sheen J, Ford K, Jayne N, Portell A, Zhang DE, Hutter S, Haferlach T, Ideker T, Mali P, Carter H. Cell Rep. 2024 Jul 4;43(7):114436. doi: 10.1016/j.celrep.2024.114436. PubMed 38968069.
Backbone
  Vector backbone: EF1a_mCherry_P2A_Hygro_Barcode
  Backbone manufacturer: Prashant Mali (Addgene #120426)
  Backbone size w/o insert (bp): 9508
  Vector type: Mammalian Expression, Lentiviral
  Selectable markers: Hygromycin
Growth in bacteria
  Bacterial resistance: Ampicillin, 100 μg/mL
  Growth temperature: 37°C
  Growth strain: NEB Stable
  Copy number: High Copy
Gene/Insert
  Gene/Insert name: RUNX1 (alt name: AML1)
  Species: H. sapiens (human)
  Insert size (bp): 1359
  Mutation: L71P
  Entrez Gene: RUNX1 (a.k.a. AML1, AML1-EVI-1, AMLCR1, CBF2alpha, CBFA2, EVI-1, PEBP2aB, PEBP2alpha)
  Promoter: Ef1A
  Cloning method: Gibson Cloning
  Sequencing primers: 5′ CTGTGTAGAAGTACTCGCCGATAGTG; 3′ TCTTGTCTTCGTTGGGAGTG
Terms and licenses: Academic/Nonprofit Terms; Industry Terms: Not Available to Industry
Depositor comments: Please visit https://doi.org/10.1101/2023.08.03.551876 for bioRxiv preprint.
How to cite: EF1A_Hygro_P2A_RUNX1_L71P_Barcode was a gift from Prashant Mali (Addgene plasmid # 170933 ; http://n2t.net/addgene:170933 ; RRID:Addgene_170933)
