[The description below was written by a language model from this plasmid's Addgene catalogue record and pLannotate feature annotations shown in this document.]
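Description:
EF1A_Hygro_P2A_RUNX1_L71P_Barcode is a lentiviral transfer plasmid for stable mammalian overexpression of human RUNX1 (AML1) carrying the L71P point mutation. It was built by Gibson cloning into the EF1a_mCherry_P2A_Hygro_Barcode backbone, and the sequenced plasmid is about 10.9 kb. In bacteria it replicates from a high-copy ColE1/pUC-type origin and is selected with ampicillin through AmpR. An f1 origin is also present. Outside the viral region, an SV40 promoter/EM7 promoter drives a BleoR cassette with an SV40 polyadenylation signal, although the catalogue lists only hygromycin as the mammalian selection marker.

The viral genome is transcribed from a CMV enhancer/promoter fused to a truncated HIV-1 5' LTR, an arrangement typical of Tat-independent packaging systems. This is followed by the Ψ packaging signal with a gag fragment, the RRE for Rev-dependent export, and the cPPT/CTS. Downstream, the EF-1α promoter drives a single open reading frame. The hygromycin phosphotransferase gene (hph) comes first, and the 1,359 bp RUNX1 L71P coding sequence follows after a short gap. By the construct's name, that gap holds a P2A self-cleaving peptide, though the feature table does not annotate it. Hygromycin-resistant cells should therefore also express the mutant transcription factor as a separate protein.

The barcode in the name is likewise not annotated. It presumably serves to identify this variant in pooled experiments, but the record does not give its position. A loxP site sits just before the truncated 3' LTR, which is followed by a bGH polyadenylation signal. The associated study examined the phenotypes of coding variants in RUNX1, and this construct is one member of that variant set.
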