Features (pLannotate 1.2.2; 33 found; start..end, strand, type, name):
     80..409     +  promoter       SV40 promoter: SV40 enhancer and early promoter
    457..504     +  promoter       EM7 promoter: synthetic bacterial promoter&nbsp
    523..897     +  CDS            BleoR: antibiotic-binding protein; Sh ble from Streptoalloteichus hindustanus; confers resistance to bleomycin, phleomycin, and Zeocin™
    907..1032    +  CDS            ble (fragment): BLE_KLEPN - Experimental evidence at protein level: Swiss-Prot protein existence level 1. Binding protein with a strong affinity to the bleomycin family of antibiotics. Binds to CL990; an antimitotic-antibiotic compound. From Klebsiella pneumoniae.
   1027..1148    +  polyA_signal   SV40 poly(A) signal: SV40 polyadenylation signal
   1219..1241    -  protein_bind   lac operator (fragment): The lac repressor binds to the lac operator to inhibit transcription in E. coli. This inhibition can be relieved by adding lactose or isopropyl-β-D-thiogalactopyranoside (IPTG). lac repressor encoded by lacI
   1245..1275    -  promoter       lac promoter: promoter for the E. coli lac operon
   1290..1311    -  protein_bind   CAP binding site: CAP binding activates transcription in the presence of cAMP. E. coli catabolite activator protein
   1324..1416    -  CDS            lacI (fragment): lac repressor; lacI; The lac repressor binds to the lac operator to inhibit transcription in E. coli. This inhibition can be relieved by adding lactose or isopropyl-β-D-thiogalactopyranoside (IPTG).
   1599..2187    -  rep_origin     ori: high-copy-number ColE1/pMB1/pBR322/pUC origin of replication
   2358..3218    -  CDS            AmpR: β-lactamase; bla; confers resistance to ampicillin, carbenicillin, and related antibiotics
   3219..3323    -  promoter       AmpR promoter: bla
   3382..3434    -  misc_feature   bom (fragment): basis of mobility region from pBR322
   3589..3968    +  enhancer       CMV enhancer: human cytomegalovirus immediate early enhancer
   3969..4168    +  promoter       CMV promoter: human cytomegalovirus (CMV) immediate early promoter
   4186..4366    +  LTR            5' LTR (truncated): truncated 5' long terminal repeat (LTR) from HIV-1
   4413..4538    +  misc_feature   HIV-1 Ψ: packaging signal of human immunodeficiency virus type 1
   4522..4885    +  CDS            HIV-1 gag (fragment): gag protein from human immunodeficiency virus 1; gag
   5031..5264    +  misc_feature   RRE: The Rev response element (RRE) of HIV-1 allows for Rev-dependent mRNA export from the nucleus to the cytoplasm.
   5641..5741    +  CDS            Rev (fragment): human immunodeficiency virus 1 (HIV-1) Rev protein; rev; enhances nuclear export of unspliced and incompletely spliced viral mRNAs
   5791..5908    +  misc_feature   cPPT/CTS: central polypurine tract and central termination sequence of HIV-1
   5971..6037    +  CDS            small t antigen (fragment): SV40 (simian virus 40) small t antigen
   6044..7222    +  promoter       EF-1α promoter: strong constitutive promoter for human elongation factor EF-1α
   7239..7257    +  promoter       T7 promoter: promoter for bacteriophage T7 RNA polymerase
   7277..7313    -  misc_feature   MCS (fragment): pBluescript multiple cloning site
   7321..8343    +  CDS            hph: KHYB_ECOLX - Experimental evidence at protein level: Swiss-Prot protein existence level 1. The aminoglycoside phosphotransferases achieve inactivation of their antibiotic substrates by phosphorylation. Only phosphorylates hygromycin and closely related compounds such as demethyl analogs and destomycin. From Escherichia coli.
   8410..9768    +  CDS            RUNX1: RUNX1_HUMAN - Also known as AML1, CBFA2. Experimental evidence at protein level: Swiss-Prot protein existence level 1. Isoform AML-1L interferes with the transactivation activity of RUNX1. From Homo sapiens (Human).
   9852..9965    +  CDS            nef (fragment): NEF_HV1LA - Experimental evidence at protein level: Swiss-Prot protein existence level 1. Extracellular Nef protein targets CD4(+) T-lymphocytes for apoptosis by interacting with CXCR4 surface receptors. From Human immunodeficiency virus type 1 group M subtype B (isolate Lai) (HIV-1).
   9963..9996    +  protein_bind   loxP: Cre-mediated recombination occurs in the 8-bp core sequence (GCATACAT). Cre recombinase
  10021..10201   +  LTR            5' LTR (truncated): truncated 5' long terminal repeat (LTR) from HIV-1
  10233..10457   +  polyA_signal   bGH poly(A) signal: bovine growth hormone polyadenylation signal
  10461..10482   +  promoter       SV40 promoter (fragment): SV40 enhancer and early promoter
  10503..66      +  rep_origin     f1 ori (across the origin) (sequence partly withheld): f1 bacteriophage origin of replication; arrow indicates direction of (+) strand synthesis
>Addgene plasmid #170933 | EF1A_Hygro_P2A_RUNX1_L71P_Barcode | addgene full sequence | sequence record 336435 | Addgene NGS Result
GGATTTTGCCGATTTCGGCCTATTGGTTAAAAAATGAGCTGATTTAACAAAAATTTAACGCGAATTAATT
CTGTGGAATGTGTGTCAGTTAGGGTGTGGAAAGTCCCCAGGCTCCCCAGCAGGCAGAAGTATGCAAAGCA
TGCATCTCAATTAGTCAGCAACCAGGTGTGGAAAGTCCCCAGGCTCCCCAGCAGGCAGAAGTATGCAAAG
CATGCATCTCAATTAGTCAGCAACCATAGTCCCGCCCCTAACTCCGCCCATCCCGCCCCTAACTCCGCCC
AGTTCCGCCCATTCTCCGCCCCATGGCTGACTAATTTTTTTTATTTATGCAGAGGCCGAGGCCGCCTCTG
CCTCTGAGCTATTCCAGAAGTAGTGAGGAGGCTTTTTTGGAGGCCTAGGCTTTTGCAAAAAGCTCCCGGG
AGCTTGTATATCCATTTTCGGATCTGATCAGCACGTGTTGACAATTAATCATCGGCATAGTATATCGGCA
TAGTATAATACGACAAGGTGAGGAACTAAACCATGGCCAAGTTGACCAGTGCCGTTCCGGTGCTCACCGC
GCGCGACGTCGCCGGAGCGGTCGAGTTCTGGACCGACCGGCTCGGGTTCTCCCGGGACTTCGTGGAGGAC
GACTTCGCCGGTGTGGTCCGGGACGACGTGACCCTGTTCATCAGCGCGGTCCAGGACCAGGTGGTGCCGG
ACAACACCCTGGCCTGGGTGTGGGTGCGCGGCCTGGACGAGCTGTACGCCGAGTGGTCGGAGGTCGTGTC
CACGAACTTCCGGGACGCCTCCGGGCCGGCCATGACCGAGATCGGCGAGCAGCCGTGGGGGCGGGAGTTC
GCCCTGCGCGACCCGGCCGGCAACTGCGTGCACTTCGTGGCCGAGGAGCAGGACTGACACGTGCTACGAG
ATTTCGATTCCACCGCCGCCTTCTATGAAAGGTTGGGCTTCGGAATCGTTTTCCGGGACGCCGGCTGGAT
GATCCTCCAGCGCGGGGATCTCATGCTGGAGTTCTTCGCCCACCCCAACTTGTTTATTGCAGCTTATAAT
GGTTACAAATAAAGCAATAGCATCACAAATTTCACAAATAAAGCATTTTTTTCACTGCATTCTAGTTGTG
GTTTGTCCAAACTCATCAATGTATCTTATCATGTCTGTATACCGTCGACCTCTAGCTAGAGCTTGGCGTA
ATCATGGTCATAGCTGTTTCCTGTGTGAAATTGTTATCCGCTCACAATTCCACACAACATACGAGCCGGA
AGCATAAAGTGTAAAGCCTGGGGTGCCTAATGAGTGAGCTAACTCACATTAATTGCGTTGCGCTCACTGC
CCGCTTTCCAGTCGGGAAACCTGTCGTGCCAGCTGCATTAATGAATCGGCCAACGCGCGGGGAGAGGCGG
TTTGCGTATTGGGCGCTCTTCCGCTTCCTCGCTCACTGACTCGCTGCGCTCGGTCGTTCGGCTGCGGCGA
GCGGTATCAGCTCACTCAAAGGCGGTAATACGGTTATCCACAGAATCAGGGGATAACGCAGGAAAGAACA
TGTGAGCAAAAGGCCAGCAAAAGGCCAGGAACCGTAAAAAGGCCGCGTTGCTGGCGTTTTTCCATAGGCT
CCGCCCCCCTGACGAGCATCACAAAAATCGACGCTCAAGTCAGAGGTGGCGAAACCCGACAGGACTATAA
AGATACCAGGCGTTTCCCCCTGGAAGCTCCCTCGTGCGCTCTCCTGTTCCGACCCTGCCGCTTACCGGAT
ACCTGTCCGCCTTTCTCCCTTCGGGAAGCGTGGCGCTTTCTCATAGCTCACGCTGTAGGTATCTCAGTTC
GGTGTAGGTCGTTCGCTCCAAGCTGGGCTGTGTGCACGAACCCCCCGTTCAGCCCGACCGCTGCGCCTTA
TCCGGTAACTATCGTCTTGAGTCCAACCCGGTAAGACACGACTTATCGCCACTGGCAGCAGCCACTGGTA
ACAGGATTAGCAGAGCGAGGTATGTAGGCGGTGCTACAGAGTTCTTGAAGTGGTGGCCTAACTACGGCTA
CACTAGAAGAACAGTATTTGGTATCTGCGCTCTGCTGAAGCCAGTTACCTTCGGAAAAAGAGTTGGTAGC
TCTTGATCCGGCAAACAAACCACCGCTGGTAGCGGTGGTTTTTTTGTTTGCAAGCAGCAGATTACGCGCA
GAAAAAAAGGATCTCAAGAAGATCCTTTGATCTTTTCTACGGGGTCTGACGCTCAGTGGAACGAAAACTC
ACGTTAAGGGATTTTGGTCATGAGATTATCAAAAAGGATCTTCACCTAGATCCTTTTAAATTAAAAATGA
AGTTTTAAATCAATCTAAAGTATATATGAGTAAACTTGGTCTGACAGTTACCAATGCTTAATCAGTGAGG
CACCTATCTCAGCGATCTGTCTATTTCGTTCATCCATAGTTGCCTGACTCCCCGTCGTGTAGATAACTAC
GATACGGGAGGGCTTACCATCTGGCCCCAGTGCTGCAATGATACCGCGAGACCCACGCTCACCGGCTCCA
GATTTATCAGCAATAAACCAGCCAGCCGGAAGGGCCGAGCGCAGAAGTGGTCCTGCAACTTTATCCGCCT
CCATCCAGTCTATTAATTGTTGCCGGGAAGCTAGAGTAAGTAGTTCGCCAGTTAATAGTTTGCGCAACGT
TGTTGCCATTGCTACAGGCATCGTGGTGTCACGCTCGTCGTTTGGTATGGCTTCATTCAGCTCCGGTTCC
CAACGATCAAGGCGAGTTACATGATCCCCCATGTTGTGCAAAAAAGCGGTTAGCTCCTTCGGTCCTCCGA
TCGTTGTCAGAAGTAAGTTGGCCGCAGTGTTATCACTCATGGTTATGGCAGCACTGCATAATTCTCTTAC
TGTCATGCCATCCGTAAGATGCTTTTCTGTGACTGGTGAGTACTCAACCAAGTCATTCTGAGAATAGTGT
ATGCGGCGACCGAGTTGCTCTTGCCCGGCGTCAATACGGGATAATACCGCGCCACATAGCAGAACTTTAA
AAGTGCTCATCATTGGAAAACGTTCTTCGGGGCGAAAACTCTCAAGGATCTTACCGCTGTTGAGATCCAG
TTCGATGTAACCCACTCGTGCACCCAACTGATCTTCAGCATCTTTTACTTTCACCAGCGTTTCTGGGTGA
GCAAAAACAGGAAGGCAAAATGCCGCAAAAAAGGGAATAAGGGCGACACGGAAATGTTGAATACTCATAC
TCTTCCTTTTTCAATATTATTGAAGCATTTATCAGGGTTATTGTCTCATGAGCGGATACATATTTGAATG
TATTTAGAAAAATAAACAAATAGGGGTTCCGCGCACATTTCCCCGAAAAGTGCCACCTGACGTCGACGGA
TCGGGAGATCTCCCGATCCCCTATGGTGCACTCTCAGTACAATCTGCTCTGATGCCGCATAGTTAAGCCA
GTATCTGCTCCCTGCTTGTGTGTTGGAGGTCGCTGAGTAGTGCGCGAGCAAAATTTAAGCTACAACAAGG
CAAGGCTTGACCGACAATTGCATGAAGAATCTGCTTAGGGTTAGGCGTTTTGCGCTGCTTCGCGATGTAC
GGGCCAGATATACGCGTTGACATTGATTATTGACTAGTTATTAATAGTAATCAATTACGGGGTCATTAGT
TCATAGCCCATATATGGAGTTCCGCGTTACATAACTTACGGTAAATGGCCCGCCTGGCTGACCGCCCAAC
GACCCCCGCCCATTGACGTCAATAATGACGTATGTTCCCATAGTAACGCCAATAGGGACTTTCCATTGAC
GTCAATGGGTGGAGTATTTACGGTAAACTGCCCACTTGGCAGTACATCAAGTGTATCATATGCCAAGTAC
GCCCCCTATTGACGTCAATGACGGTAAATGGCCCGCCTGGCATTATGCCCAGTACATGACCTTATGGGAC
TTTCCTACTTGGCAGTACATCTACGTATTAGTCATCGCTATTACCATGGTGATGCGGTTTTGGCAGTACA
TCAATGGGCGTGGATAGCGGTTTGACTCACGGGGATTTCCAAGTCTCCACCCCATTGACGTCAATGGGAG
TTTGTTTTGGCACCAAAATCAACGGGACTTTCCAAAATGTCGTAACAACTCCGCCCCATTGACGCAAATG
GGCGGTAGGCGTGTACGGTGGGAGGTCTATATAAGCAGCGCGTTTTGCCTGTACTGGGTCTCTCTGGTTA
GACCAGATCTGAGCCTGGGAGCTCTCTGGCTAACTAGGGAACCCACTGCTTAAGCCTCAATAAAGCTTGC
CTTGAGTGCTTCAAGTAGTGTGTGCCCGTCTGTTGTGTGACTCTGGTAACTAGAGATCCCTCAGACCCTT
TTAGTCAGTGTGGAAAATCTCTAGCAGTGGCGCCCGAACAGGGACTTGAAAGCGAAAGGGAAACCAGAGG
AGCTCTCTCGACGCAGGACTCGGCTTGCTGAAGCGCGCACGGCAAGAGGCGAGGGGCGGCGACTGGTGAG
TACGCCAAAAATTTTGACTAGCGGAGGCTAGAAGGAGAGAGATGGGTGCGAGAGCGTCAGTATTAAGCGG
GGGAGAATTAGATCGCGATGGGAAAAAATTCGGTTAAGGCCAGGGGGAAAGAAAAAATATAAATTAAAAC
ATATAGTATGGGCAAGCAGGGAGCTAGAACGATTCGCAGTTAATCCTGGCCTGTTAGAAACATCAGAAGG
CTGTAGACAAATACTGGGACAGCTACAACCATCCCTTCAGACAGGATCAGAAGAACTTAGATCATTATAT
AATACAGTAGCAACCCTCTATTGTGTGCATCAAAGGATAGAGATAAAAGACACCAAGGAAGCTTTAGACA
AGATAGAGGAAGAGCAAAACAAAAGTAAGACCACCGCACAGCAAGCGGCCGCTGATCTTCAGACCTGGAG
GAGGAGATATGAGGGACAATTGGAGAAGTGAATTATATAAATATAAAGTAGTAAAAATTGAACCATTAGG
AGTAGCACCCACCAAGGCAAAGAGAAGAGTGGTGCAGAGAGAAAAAAGAGCAGTGGGAATAGGAGCTTTG
TTCCTTGGGTTCTTGGGAGCAGCAGGAAGCACTATGGGCGCAGCGTCAATGACGCTGACGGTACAGGCCA
GACAATTATTGTCTGGTATAGTGCAGCAGCAGAACAATTTGCTGAGGGCTATTGAGGCGCAACAGCATCT
GTTGCAACTCACAGTCTGGGGCATCAAGCAGCTCCAGGCAAGAATCCTGGCTGTGGAAAGATACCTAAAG
GATCAACAGCTCCTGGGGATTTGGGGTTGCTCTGGAAAACTCATTTGCACCACTGCTGTGCCTTGGAATG
CTAGTTGGAGTAATAAATCTCTGGAACAGATTTGGAATCACACGACCTGGATGGAGTGGGACAGAGAAAT
TAACAATTACACAAGCTTAATACACTCCTTAATTGAAGAATCGCAAAACCAGCAAGAAAAGAATGAACAA
GAATTATTGGAATTAGATAAATGGGCAAGTTTGTGGAATTGGTTTAACATAACAAATTGGCTGTGGTATA
TAAAATTATTCATAATGATAGTAGGAGGCTTGGTAGGTTTAAGAATAGTTTTTGCTGTACTTTCTATAGT
GAATAGAGTTAGGCAGGGATATTCACCATTATCGTTTCAGACCCACCTCCCAACCCCGAGGGGACCCGAC
AGGCCCGAAGGAATAGAAGAAGAAGGTGGAGAGAGAGACAGAGACAGATCCATTCGATTAGTGAACGGAT
CGGCACTGCGTGCGCCAATTCTGCAGACAAATGGCAGTATTCATCCACAATTTTAAAAGAAAAGGGGGGA
TTGGGGGGTACAGTGCAGGGGAAAGAATAGTAGACATAATAGCAACAGACATACAAACTAAAGAATTACA
AAAACAAATTACAAAAATTCAAAATTTTCGGGTTTATTACAGGGACAGCAGAGATCCAGTTTGGTTAATT
AATCGATAAGCTTTGCAAAGATGGATAAAGTTTTAAACAGAGAGGAATCTTTGCAGCTAATGGACCTTCT
AGGTCTTGAAAGGAGTGGGAATTGGCTCCGGTGCCCGTCAGTGGGCAGAGCGCACATCGCCCACAGTCCC
CGAGAAGTTGGGGGGAGGGGTCGGCAATTGAACCGGTGCCTAGAGAAGGTGGCGCGGGGTAAACTGGGAA
AGTGATGTCGTGTACTGGCTCCGCCTTTTTCCCGAGGGTGGGGGAGAACCGTATATAAGTGCAGTAGTCG
CCGTGAACGTTCTTTTTCGCAACGGGTTTGCCGCCAGAACACAGGTAAGTGCCGTGTGTGGTTCCCGCGG
GCCTGGCCTCTTTACGGGTTATGGCCCTTGCGTGCCTTGAATTACTTCCACCTGGCTGCAGTACGTGATT
CTTGATCCCGAGCTTCGGGTTGGAAGTGGGTGGGAGAGTTCGAGGCCTTGCGCTTAAGGAGCCCCTTCGC
CTCGTGCTTGAGTTGAGGCCTGGCCTGGGCGCTGGGGCCGCCGCGTGCGAATCTGGTGGCACCTTCGCGC
CTGTCTCGCTGCTTTCGATAAGTCTCTAGCCATTTAAAATTTTTGATGACCTGCTGCGACGCTTTTTTTC
TGGCAAGATAGTCTTGTAAATGCGGGCCAAGATCTGCACACTGGTATTTCGGTTTTTGGGGCCGCGGGCG
GCGACGGGGCCCGTGCGTCCCAGCGCACATGTTCGGCGAGGCGGGGCCTGCGAGCGCGGCCACCGAGAAT
CGGACGGGGGTAGTCTCAAGCTGGCCGGCCTGCTCTGGTGCCTGGCCTCGCGCCGCCGTGTATCGCCCCG
CCCTGGGCGGCAAGGCTGGCCCGGTCGGCACCAGTTGCGTGAGCGGAAAGATGGCCGCTTCCCGGCCCTG
CTGCAGGGAGCTCAAAATGGAGGACGCGGCGCTCGGGAGAGCGGGCGGGTGAGTCACCCACACAAAGGAA
AAGGGCCTTTCCGTCCTCAGCCGTCGCTTCATGTGACTCCACGGAGTACCGGGCGCCGTCCAGGCACCTC
GATTAGTTCTCGAGCTTTTGGAGTACGTCGTCTTTAGGTTGGGGGGAGGGGTTTTATGCGATGGAGTTTC
CCCACACTGAGTGGGTGGAGACTGAAGTTAGGCCAGCTTGGCACTTGATGTAATTCTCCTTGGAATTTGC
CCTTTTTGAGTTTGGATCTTGGTTCATTCTCAAGCCTCAGACAGTGGTTCAAAGTTTTTTTCTTCCATTT
CAGGTGTCGTGAGGAATTAGCTTGGTACTAATACGACTCACTATAGGGAGACCCAAGCTGGCTAGGTAAG
CTTGATATCGAATTCCTGCAGCCCGGGGGATCCCGCCACCATGAAAAAGCCTGAACTCACCGCGACGTCT
GTCGAGAAGTTTCTGATCGAAAAGTTCGACAGCGTCTCCGACCTGATGCAGCTCTCGGAGGGCGAAGAAT
CTCGTGCTTTCAGCTTCGATGTAGGAGGGCGTGGATATGTCCTGCGGGTAAATAGCTGCGCCGATGGTTT
CTACAAAGATCGTTATGTTTATCGGCACTTTGCATCGGCCGCGCTCCCGATTCCGGAAGTGCTTGACATT
GGGGAATTCAGCGAGAGCCTGACCTATTGCATCTCCCGCCGTGCACAGGGTGTCACGTTGCAAGACCTGC
CTGAAACCGAACTGCCCGCTGTTCTGCAGCCGGTCGCGGAGGCCATGGATGCGATCGCTGCGGCCGATCT
TAGCCAGACGAGCGGGTTCGGCCCATTCGGACCGCAAGGAATCGGTCAATACACTACATGGCGTGATTTC
ATATGCGCGATTGCTGATCCCCATGTGTATCACTGGCAAACTGTGATGGACGACACCGTCAGTGCGTCCG
TCGCGCAGGCTCTCGATGAGCTGATGCTTTGGGCCGAGGACTGCCCCGAAGTCCGGCACCTCGTGCACGC
GGATTTCGGCTCCAACAATGTCCTGACGGACAATGGCCGCATAACAGCGGTCATTGACTGGAGCGAGGCG
ATGTTCGGGGATTCCCAATACGAGGTCGCCAACATCTTCTTCTGGAGGCCGTGGTTGGCTTGTATGGAGC
AGCAGACGCGCTACTTCGAGCGGAGGCATCCGGAGCTTGCAGGATCGCCGCGGCTCCGGGCGTATATGCT
CCGCATTGGTCTTGACCAACTCTATCAGAGCTTGGTTGACGGCAATTTCGATGATGCAGCTTGGGCGCAG
GGTCGATGCGACGCAATCGTCCGATCCGGAGCCGGGACTGTCGGGCGTACACAAATCGCCCGCAGAAGCG
CGGCCGTCTGGACCGATGGCTGTGTAGAAGTACTCGCCGATAGTGGAAACCGACGCCCCAGCACTCGTCC
GAGGGCAAAGGAAGGATCCGGCGCAACAAACTTCTCTCTGCTGAAACAAGCCGGAGATGTCGAAGAGAAT
CCTGGACCGATGCGTATCCCCGTAGATGCCAGCACGAGCCGCCGCTTCACGCCGCCTTCCACCGCGCTGA
GCCCAGGCAAGATGAGCGAGGCGTTGCCGCTGGGCGCCCCGGACGCCGGCGCTGCCCTGGCCGGCAAGCT
GAGGAGCGGCGACCGCAGCATGGTGGAGGTGCTGGCCGACCACCCGGGCGAGCTGGTGCGCACCGACAGC
CCCAACTTCCCCTGCTCCGTGCTGCCTACGCACTGGCGCTGCAACAAGACCCTGCCCATCGCTTTCAAGG
TGGTGGCCCTAGGGGATGTTCCAGATGGCACTCTGGTCACTGTGATGGCTGGCAATGATGAAAACTACTC
GGCTGAGCTGAGAAATGCTACCGCAGCCATGAAGAACCAGGTTGCAAGATTTAATGACCTCAGGTTTGTC
GGTCGAAGTGGAAGAGGGAAAAGCTTCACTCTGACCATCACTGTCTTCACAAACCCACCGCAAGTCGCCA
CCTACCACAGAGCCATCAAAATCACAGTGGATGGGCCCCGAGAACCTCGAAGACATCGGCAGAAACTAGA
TGATCAGACCAAGCCCGGGAGCTTGTCCTTTTCCGAGCGGCTCAGTGAACTGGAGCAGCTGCGGCGCACA
GCCATGAGGGTCAGCCCACACCACCCAGCCCCCACGCCCAACCCTCGTGCCTCCCTGAACCACTCCACTG
CCTTTAACCCTCAGCCTCAGAGTCAGATGCAGGATACAAGGCAGATCCAACCATCCCCACCGTGGTCCTA
CGATCAGTCCTACCAATACCTGGGATCCATTGCCTCTCCTTCTGTGCACCCAGCAACGCCCATTTCACCT
GGACGTGCCAGCGGCATGACAACCCTCTCTGCAGAACTTTCCAGTCGACTCTCAACGGCACCCGACCTGA
CAGCGTTCAGCGACCCGCGCCAGTTCCCCGCGCTGCCCTCCATCTCCGACCCCCGCATGCACTATCCAGG
CGCCTTCACCTACTCCCCGACGCCGGTCACCTCGGGCATCGGCATCGGCATGTCGGCCATGGGCTCGGCC
ACGCGCTACCACACCTACCTGCCGCCGCCCTACCCCGGCTCGTCGCAAGCGCAGGGAGGCCCGTTCCAAG
CCAGCTCGCCCTCCTACCACCTGTACTACGGCGCCTCGGCCGGCTCCTACCAGTTCTCCATGGTGGGCGG
CGAGCGCTCGCCGCCGCGCATCCTGCCGCCCTGCACCAACGCCTCCACCGGCTCCGCGCTGCTCAACCCC
AGCCTCCCGAACCAGAGCGACGTGGTGGAGGCCGAGGGCAGCCACAGCAACTCCCCCACCAACATGGCGC
CCTCCGCGCGCCTGGAGGAGGCCGTGTGGAGGCCCTACTGACTAGCTAAGTTAGAACTATTTCCTGGCTG
TTACGCGCATCGCTGATGTCTACTGACGGGCTTGTTAAACAGTGAACCGCCCGCCCCACGACCCGCAGCG
CCCGACCGAAAGGAGCGCACGACCCCATGCATCGAACAAAAGAAAAGGGGGGACTGGAAGGGCTAATTCA
CTCCCAACGAAGACAAGATATCATAACTTCGTATAGCATACATTATACGAAGTTATCGTCTAGCTGGTCC
GGACTGTACTGGGTCTCTCTGGTTAGACCAGATCTGAGCCTGGGAGCTCTCTGGCTAACTAGGGAACCCA
CTGCTTAAGCCTCAATAAAGCTTGCCTTGAGTGCTTCAAGTAGTGTGTGCCCGTCTGTTGTGTGACTCTG
GTAACTAGAGATCCCTCAGACCCTTTTAGTCAGTGTGGAAAATCTCTAGCAGGGCCCGTTTAAACCCGCT
GATCAGCCTCGACTGTGCCTTCTAGTTGCCAGCCATCTGTTGTTTGCCCCTCCCCCGTGCCTTCCTTGAC
CCTGGAAGGTGCCACTCCCACTGTCCTTTCCTAATAAAATGAGGAAATTGCATCGCATTGTCTGAGTAGG
TGTCATTCTATTCTGGGGGGTGGGGTGGGGCAGGACAGCAAGGGGGAGGATTGGGAAGACAATAGCAGGC
ATGCTGGGGATGCGGTGGGCTCTATGGCTTCTGAGGCGGAAAGAACCAGCTGGGGCTCTAGGGGGTATCC
CC
[124 nt withheld, positions 10503-10626]
C
[91 nt withheld, positions 10628-10718]
A
[49 nt withheld, positions 10720-10768]
CCTTTGACGTTGGAGTCCACGTTCTTT
[37 nt withheld, positions 10796-10832]
ACCCTATCTCGGTCTATTCTTTTGATTTATAAG
